Addgene plasmid #224936: pAAV-EF1a-FLEX(FLP)-OCaMP-WPRE
Purpose: pAAV vector for flippase(FLP)-dependent OCaMP (orange calcium indicator) expression under the control of EF1a promoter
Depositing lab: Alexander Lohman. Depositing organization: University of Calgary. Publication: A sensitive orange fluorescent calcium ion indicator for imaging neural activity. Aggarwal A, Baker HA, Durst CD, Chen IW, de Chambrier P, Stine C, Gonzales JM, Marvin JS, Vandal M, Lundberg T, Brown-Panton CA, Sakoi K, Patel R, Wang CY, Visser F, Fouad Y, Sunil S, Wiens M, Terai T, Takahashi-Yamashiro K, Thompson RJ, Brown TA, Nasu Y, Nguyen MD, Gordon GRJ, McFarlane S, Podgorski K, Holtmaat A, Campbell RE, Lohman AW. Nat Commun. 2026 Jun 22. doi: 10.1038/s41467-026-74553-4. PubMed 42331843.
Backbone
  Vector backbone: pAAV Ef1a FLP
  Total vector size (bp): 6641
  Vector type: Mammalian Expression, AAV
Growth in bacteria
  Bacterial resistance: Ampicillin, 100 μg/mL
  Growth temperature: 30°C
  Growth strain: NEB Stable
  Copy number: High Copy
Gene/Insert
  Gene/Insert name: OCaMP (alt names: Orange calcium indicator; OGECI)
  Species: M. musculus (mouse), R. norvegicus (rat), Synthetic
  Insert size (bp): 1342
  Promoter: Ef1a
  Tag / fusion protein: 6xHis (N terminal on backbone)
  Cloning method: Restriction Enzyme; 5′ cloning site HindIII (unknown if destroyed); 3′ cloning site AscI (unknown if destroyed)
  Sequencing primers: 5′ atggtgcaaagagaagttcctataccttttgaagaataggaact
Terms and licenses: Academic/Nonprofit Terms; Industry Terms
Depositor comments: Please visit https://doi.org/10.1101/2025.07.28.667269 for bioRxiv preprint.
How to cite: pAAV-EF1a-FLEX(FLP)-OCaMP-WPRE was a gift from Alexander Lohman (Addgene plasmid # 224936 ; http://n2t.net/addgene:224936 ; RRID:Addgene_224936)
