[The description below was written by a language model from this plasmid's Addgene catalogue record and pLannotate feature annotations shown in this document.]
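Description:
pAAV-EF1a-FLEX(FLP)-OCaMP-WPRE is a 6.6 kb AAV transfer plasmid for flippase (FLP)-dependent expression of OCaMP, an orange fluorescent genetically encoded calcium indicator, in mammalian cells. The expression cassette sits between two AAV2 inverted terminal repeats, which allow the intervening DNA to be packaged into recombinant AAV particles when helper functions are supplied. The bacterial backbone carries a high-copy ColE1/pUC-type origin, an f1 phage origin and an ampicillin resistance gene. It is maintained in a recombination-deficient strain, a common precaution for keeping ITRs intact.

Transcription is driven by the strong constitutive human EF-1α promoter. Downstream, the OCaMP coding sequence lies in the antisense orientation relative to the promoter and is bracketed by oppositely oriented FRT sites. The annotation detects one minimal FRT on each side, each adjacent to a short segment labelled as a β-globin intron fragment, which may be an automated match to additional recombination-site sequence rather than a true intron. Without FLP no functional sensor transcript is made. FLP-mediated inversion places the open reading frame in the sense orientation, restricting expression to FLP-positive cells.

The sensor has the familiar single-fluorophore architecture: a calmodulin-binding peptide, a fluorescent protein domain (annotated by similarity as HyPerRed) and calmodulin. It is preceded by an N-terminal leader with 6xHis, T7 gene 10 and Xpress tag sequences. A WPRE and a bovine growth hormone polyadenylation signal follow to enhance transcript stability and processing. Residual Gateway attB sites flank the promoter and cassette. The record supports its use for cell-type-specific calcium imaging of neural activity.
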