Features (pLannotate 1.2.2; 27 found; start..end, strand, type, name):
    137..157     +  protein_bind   attB4: mutant version of attB; core recombination site for the Gateway® BP reaction BP Clonase™
    158..1336    +  promoter       EF-1α promoter: strong constitutive promoter for human elongation factor EF-1α
   1336..1360    +  protein_bind   attB1: mutant version of attB; recombination site for the Gateway® BP reaction BP Clonase™
   1366..1383    +  misc_feature   MCS (fragment): pUC18/19 multiple cloning site
   1390..1423    +  protein_bind   FRT (minimal): supports FLP-mediated excision but not integration (Turan and Bode, 2011) FLP recombinase from the Saccharomyces cerevisiae 2μ plasmid
   1424..1473    -  intron         β-globin intron (fragment): internally truncated intron from human β-globin
   1521..1963    -  CDS            calmodulin (fragment): calcium-binding protein
   1969..2695    -  CDS            HyPerRed (fragment): red fluorescent genetically encoded indicator for H2O2 ()
   2701..2757    -  CDS            calmodulin-binding peptide: calmodulin-binding peptide from avian smooth muscle myosin light chain kinase
   2773..2796    -  CDS            Xpress™ tag: Xpress™ epitope tag, including an enterokinase recognition and cleavage site
   2800..2832    -  CDS            T7 tag (gene 10 leader): leader peptide from bacteriophage T7 gene 10 promotes efficient translation in E. coli
   2833..2853    -  CDS            capTEV™ (fragment): composite tag for in vivo biotinylation, TEV protease cleavage, and 6xHis tagging
   2878..2911    -  protein_bind   FRT (minimal): supports FLP-mediated excision but not integration (Turan and Bode, 2011) FLP recombinase from the Saccharomyces cerevisiae 2μ plasmid
   2912..2962    -  intron         β-globin intron (fragment): internally truncated intron from human β-globin
   2996..3022    +  misc_feature   MCS (fragment): pBluescript multiple cloning site
   3023..3043    -  protein_bind   attB2: mutant version of attB; core recombination site for the Gateway® BP reaction BP Clonase™
   3054..3642    +  misc_feature   WPRE: woodchuck hepatitis virus posttranscriptional regulatory element
   3678..3789    +  polyA_signal   bGH poly(A) signal: bovine growth hormone polyadenylation signal
   3893..4033    +  repeat_region  AAV2 ITR: inverted terminal repeat of adeno-associated virus serotype 2 inverted
   4038..4089    -  misc_feature   bom (fragment): basis of mobility region from pBR322
   4108..4563    +  rep_origin     f1 ori (sequence partly withheld): f1 bacteriophage origin of replication; arrow indicates direction of (+) strand synthesis
   4564..4613    -  misc_feature   bom (fragment): basis of mobility region from pBR322
   4715..4750    -  CDS            rop (fragment): Rop protein, which maintains plasmids at low copy number; rop
   4845..4949    +  promoter       AmpR promoter: bla
   4950..5810    +  CDS            AmpR: β-lactamase; bla; confers resistance to ampicillin, carbenicillin, and related antibiotics
   5981..6569    +  rep_origin     ori: high-copy-number ColE1/pMB1/pBR322/pUC origin of replication
   6631..130     -  repeat_region  AAV2 ITR (across the origin): inverted terminal repeat of adeno-associated virus serotype 2 inverted
>Addgene plasmid #224936 | pAAV-EF1a-FLEX(FLP)-OCaMP-WPRE | addgene full sequence | sequence record 450707 | Addgene NGS Result
CTGCGCGCTCGCTCGCTCACTGAGGCCGCCCGGGCAAAGCCCGGGCGTCGGGCGACCTTTGGTCGCCCGG
CCTCAGTGAGCGAGCGAGCGCGCAGAGAGGGAGTGGCCAACTCCATCACTAGGGGTTCCTTCTAGACAAC
TTTGTATAGAAAAGTTGGGCTCCGGTGCCCGTCAGTGGGCAGAGCGCACATCGCCCACAGTCCCCGAGAA
GTTGGGGGGAGGGGTCGGCAATTGAACCGGTGCCTAGAGAAGGTGGCGCGGGGTAAACTGGGAAAGTGAT
GTCGTGTACTGGCTCCGCCTTTTTCCCGAGGGTGGGGGAGAACCGTATATAAGTGCAGTAGTCGCCGTGA
ACGTTCTTTTTCGCAACGGGTTTGCCGCCAGAACACAGGTAAGTGCCGTGTGTGGTTCCCGCGGGCCTGG
CCTCTTTACGGGTTATGGCCCTTGCGTGCCTTGAATTACTTCCACCTGGCTGCAGTACGTGATTCTTGAT
CCCGAGCTTCGGGTTGGAAGTGGGTGGGAGAGTTCGAGGCCTTGCGCTTAAGGAGCCCCTTCGCCTCGTG
CTTGAGTTGAGGCCTGGCCTGGGCGCTGGGGCCGCCGCGTGCGAATCTGGTGGCACCTTCGCGCCTGTCT
CGCTGCTTTCGATAAGTCTCTAGCCATTTAAAATTTTTGATGACCTGCTGCGACGCTTTTTTTCTGGCAA
GATAGTCTTGTAAATGCGGGCCAAGATCTGCACACTGGTATTTCGGTTTTTGGGGCCGCGGGCGGCGACG
GGGCCCGTGCGTCCCAGCGCACATGTTCGGCGAGGCGGGGCCTGCGAGCGCGGCCACCGAGAATCGGACG
GGGGTAGTCTCAAGCTGGCCGGCCTGCTCTGGTGCCTGGCCTCGCGCCGCCGTGTATCGCCCCGCCCTGG
GCGGCAAGGCTGGCCCGGTCGGCACCAGTTGCGTGAGCGGAAAGATGGCCGCTTCCCGGCCCTGCTGCAG
GGAGCTCAAAATGGAGGACGCGGCGCTCGGGAGAGCGGGCGGGTGAGTCACCCACACAAAGGAAAAGGGC
CTTTCCGTCCTCAGCCGTCGCTTCATGTGACTCCACGGAGTACCGGGCGCCGTCCAGGCACCTCGATTAG
TTCTCGAGCTTTTGGAGTACGTCGTCTTTAGGTTGGGGGGAGGGGTTTTATGCGATGGAGTTTCCCCACA
CTGAGTGGGTGGAGACTGAAGTTAGGCCAGCTTGGCACTTGATGTAATTCTCCTTGGAATTTGCCCTTTT
TGAGTTTGGATCTTGGTTCATTCTCAAGCCTCAGACAGTGGTTCAAAGTTTTTTTCTTCCATTTCAGGTG
TCGTGACAAGTTTGTACAAAAAAGCAGGCTGTACCGGATCCTCTAGAGTCGACTCCGGAGAAGTTCCTAT
TCTCTAGAAAGTATAGGAACTTCGCAGAATGGTAGCTGGATTGTAGCTGCTATTAGCAATATGAAACCTC
TTAGAAGTTCCTATTCTTCAAAAGGTATAGGAACTTCGGCGCGCCTTATTACTTCGCTGTCATCATTTGT
ACAAACTCTTCGTAGTTTACCTGACCATCCCCATCGATGTCTGCTACCCTGATCATTTCATCAACCTCCT
CATCTGTTAACTTCTCTCCAAGGTCTGTCATCACGTGGCGAAGCTCTGCTGCGCCGATGTAGCCATTGCC
GTCCTTATCAAACACGCGGAACGCTTCTCTAATTTCTTCTTCACTGTCTGTGTCATTCATCTTTCTTGCC
ATCATCGTCAGGAACTCAGGGAAGTCGAATGTGCCGTCACCGTCGGCATCTACTTCATTGATCATGTCCT
GCAGCTCTGCTTCTGTGGGGTTCTGCCCCAGAGACCGGAACACCGTCCCCAGCTCCTTGGTTGTTATCGT
CCCATCCCCGTCCTTGTCAAATAGGGAGAAAGCCTCTTTAAATTCTGCGATCTGCTCTTCAGTCAGTTGG
TCACGCGTAGCCTCCCAGCCCATGGTCTTCTTCTGCATTACGGGGCCGTCGGGGGGGAAGTTGGTGCCGC
GCAGCTTCACCTTGTAGATGAATACGCCGTCCTGCAGGGAGGAGTCCTGGTTAACGTGAATAATGCCGCC
GTCCTCGAAGTTCATCACGCGCTCCCACCTGAAGCCCTCGGGGAAGGACAGCTTAAAGTAGTCGGGGATG
TCGGCTGGGTGCTTAATGTAGGCCTTGGAGCCGTATGTGAACTGAGGGGACAGGATGTCCCAGGCGAAGG
GCAGGGGGCCACCCTTGGTCACCTTCAGCTTAGCGGTCTGAAAGGCCTCGTAGGGGCGGCCCTCGCCCTC
GCCCTCGATCTCGAACTCGTGGCCGTTCACGGAGCCCTCCATGTGCACCTTGAAGCGCATGAACTCCTTG
ATGATGGCCATGTTATCCTCCTCGCCCTTGCTCACCAGACTCCCTCCTGTACCTCCCTTGTACAGCTCGT
CCCTGCCGCCGGTGGGGTGGCGGCCCTCGGCGCGTTCGCACTGTTCCACGATGGTGTAGTCCTCGTTGTG
GGACACGATGTCCAACTTTATGTCGACGATGTAGGCGCCGGGCAGCTGCACGGGCTTCTTGGCCTTGTAG
GTGGTCTTGACCTCGGCGGCGTAGTGGCCGCCGTCCTTCAGCCTCAGCCCCTTCTTGATCTCGCTCTTCA
GGACGCCGTCCTCGGGGTACATCCGCTCGGAAACCACGGGTGAGCTCAGCCGACCTATAGCTCTGACTGC
GTGACCTGCCTTGTTCCACTTACGACGGGATCCCCATCGATCCTTATCGTCATCGTCGTACAGATCCCGA
CCCATTTGCTGTCCACCAGTCATGCTAGCCATACCATGATGATGATGATGATGAGAACCCCGCATGGTGG
CGCTAGCGAAGTTCCTATACTTTCTAGAGAATAGGAACTTCTTGCCTTAACCCAGAAATTATCACTGTTA
TTCTTTAGAATGGTGCAAAGAGAAGTTCCTATACCTTTTGAAGAATAGGAACTTCGAATTCGATATCAAG
CTTATCGATACCCAGCTTTCTTGTACAAAGTGGGAATTCCGATAATCAACCTCTGGATTACAAAATTTGT
GAAAGATTGACTGGTATTCTTAACTATGTTGCTCCTTTTACGCTATGTGGATACGCTGCTTTAATGCCTT
TGTATCATGCTATTGCTTCCCGTATGGCTTTCATTTTCTCCTCCTTGTATAAATCCTGGTTGCTGTCTCT
TTATGAGGAGTTGTGGCCCGTTGTCAGGCAACGTGGCGTGGTGTGCACTGTGTTTGCTGACGCAACCCCC
ACTGGTTGGGGCATTGCCACCACCTGTCAGCTCCTTTCCGGGACTTTCGCTTTCCCCCTCCCTATTGCCA
CGGCGGAACTCATCGCCGCCTGCCTTGCCCGCTGCTGGACAGGGGCTCGGCTGTTGGGCACTGACAATTC
CGTGGTGTTGTCGGGGAAGCTGACGTCCTTTCCATGGCTGCTCGCCTGTGTTGCCACCTGGATTCTGCGC
GGGACGTCCTTCTGCTACGTCCCTTCGGCCCTCAATCCAGCGGACCTTCCTTCCCGCGGCCTGCTGCCGG
CTCTGCGGCCTCTTCCGCGTCTTCGCCTTCGCCCTCAGACGAGTCGGATCTCCCTTTGGGCCGCCTCCCC
GCATCGGGAATTCCTAGAGCTCGCTGATCAGCCTCGACTGTGCCTTCTAGTTGCCAGCCATCTGTTGTTT
GCCCCTCCCCCGTGCCTTCCTTGACCCTGGAAGGTGCCACTCCCACTGTCCTTTCCTAATAAAATGAGGA
AATTGCATCGCATTGTCTGAGTAGGTGTCATTCTATTCTGGGGGGTGGGGTGGGGCAGGACAGCAAGGGG
GAGGATTGGGAAGAGAATAGCAGGCATGCTGGGGAGGGCCGCAGGAACCCCTAGTGATGGAGTTGGCCAC
TCCCTCTCTGCGCGCTCGCTCGCTCACTGAGGCCGGGCGACCAAAGGTCGCCCGACGCCCGGGCTTTGCC
CGGGCGGCCTCAGTGAGCGAGCGAGCGCGCAGCTGCCTGCAGGGGCGCCTGATGCGGTATTTTCTCCTTA
CGCATCTGTGCGGTATTTCACACCGCATA
[95 nt withheld, positions 4090-4184]
T
[46 nt withheld, positions 4186-4231]
C
[141 nt withheld, positions 4233-4373]
CCTTTGACGTTGGAGTCCACGTTCTTT
[37 nt withheld, positions 4401-4437]
ACTCTATCTCGGGCTATTCTTTTGATTTATAAGGGATTTTGCCGATTTCGGTCTATTGGTTAAAAAATGA
GCTGATTTAACAAAAATTTAACGCGAATTTTAACAAAATATTAACGTTTACAATTTTATGGTGCACTCTC
AGTACAATCTGCTCTGATGCCGCATAGTTAAGCCAGCCCCGACACCCGCCAACACCCGCTGACGCGCCCT
GACGGGCTTGTCTGCTCCCGGCATCCGCTTACAGACAAGCTGTGACCGTCTCCGGGAGCTGCATGTGTCA
GAGGTTTTCACCGTCATCACCGAAACGCGCGAGACGAAAGGGCCTCGTGATACGCCTATTTTTATAGGTT
AATGTCATGATAATAATGGTTTCTTAGACGTCAGGTGGCACTTTTCGGGGAAATGTGCGCGGAACCCCTA
TTTGTTTATTTTTCTAAATACATTCAAATATGTATCCGCTCATGAGACAATAACCCTGATAAATGCTTCA
ATAATATTGAAAAAGGAAGAGTATGAGTATTCAACATTTCCGTGTCGCCCTTATTCCCTTTTTTGCGGCA
TTTTGCCTTCCTGTTTTTGCTCACCCAGAAACGCTGGTGAAAGTAAAAGATGCTGAAGATCAGTTGGGTG
CACGAGTGGGTTACATCGAACTGGATCTCAACAGCGGTAAGATCCTTGAGAGTTTTCGCCCCGAAGAACG
TTTTCCAATGATGAGCACTTTTAAAGTTCTGCTATGTGGCGCGGTATTATCCCGTATTGACGCCGGGCAA
GAGCAACTCGGTCGCCGCATACACTATTCTCAGAATGACTTGGTTGAGTACTCACCAGTCACAGAAAAGC
ATCTTACGGATGGCATGACAGTAAGAGAATTATGCAGTGCTGCCATAACCATGAGTGATAACACTGCGGC
CAACTTACTTCTGACAACGATCGGAGGACCGAAGGAGCTAACCGCTTTTTTGCACAACATGGGGGATCAT
GTAACTCGCCTTGATCGTTGGGAACCGGAGCTGAATGAAGCCATACCAAACGACGAGCGTGACACCACGA
TGCCTGTAGCAATGGCAACAACGTTGCGCAAACTATTAACTGGCGAACTACTTACTCTAGCTTCCCGGCA
ACAATTAATAGACTGGATGGAGGCGGATAAAGTTGCAGGACCACTTCTGCGCTCGGCCCTTCCGGCTGGC
TGGTTTATTGCTGATAAATCTGGAGCCGGTGAGCGTGGAAGCCGCGGTATCATTGCAGCACTGGGGCCAG
ATGGTAAGCCCTCCCGTATCGTAGTTATCTACACGACGGGGAGTCAGGCAACTATGGATGAACGAAATAG
ACAGATCGCTGAGATAGGTGCCTCACTGATTAAGCATTGGTAACTGTCAGACCAAGTTTACTCATATATA
CTTTAGATTGATTTAAAACTTCATTTTTAATTTAAAAGGATCTAGGTGAAGATCCTTTTTGATAATCTCA
TGACCAAAATCCCTTAACGTGAGTTTTCGTTCCACTGAGCGTCAGACCCCGTAGAAAAGATCAAAGGATC
TTCTTGAGATCCTTTTTTTCTGCGCGTAATCTGCTGCTTGCAAACAAAAAAACCACCGCTACCAGCGGTG
GTTTGTTTGCCGGATCAAGAGCTACCAACTCTTTTTCCGAAGGTAACTGGCTTCAGCAGAGCGCAGATAC
CAAATACTGTTCTTCTAGTGTAGCCGTAGTTAGGCCACCACTTCAAGAACTCTGTAGCACCGCCTACATA
CCTCGCTCTGCTAATCCTGTTACCAGTGGCTGCTGCCAGTGGCGATAAGTCGTGTCTTACCGGGTTGGAC
TCAAGACGATAGTTACCGGATAAGGCGCAGCGGTCGGGCTGAACGGGGGGTTCGTGCACACAGCCCAGCT
TGGAGCGAACGACCTACACCGAACTGAGATACCTACAGCGTGAGCTATGAGAAAGCGCCACGCTTCCCGA
AGGGAGAAAGGCGGACAGGTATCCGGTAAGCGGCAGGGTCGGAACAGGAGAGCGCACGAGGGAGCTTCCA
GGGGGAAACGCCTGGTATCTTTATAGTCCTGTCGGGTTTCGCCACCTCTGACTTGAGCGTCGATTTTTGT
GATGCTCGTCAGGGGGGCGGAGCCTATGGAAAAACGCCAGCAACGCGGCCTTTTTACGGTTCCTGGCCTT
TTGCTGGCCTTTTGCTCACATGTCCTGCAGGCAG
